>Addgene plasmid #185004 | pX458-MMERVK9C-del-gRNA1 | addgene full sequence | sequence record 364644 | Addgene Partial NGS Result
NNNNAGGGGCGGGGCGGGGCGAGGCGGAGAGGTGCGGCGGCAGCCAATCAGAGCGGCGCGCTCCGAAAGT
TTCCTTTTATGGCGAGGCGGCGGCGGCGGCGGCCCTATAAAAAGCGAAGCGCGCGGCGGGCGGGAGTCGC
TGCGCGCTGCCTTCGCCCCGTGCCCCGCTCCGCCGCCGCCTCGCGCCGCCCGCCCCGGCTCTGACTGACC
GCGTTACTCCCACAGGTGAGCGGGCGGGACGGCCCTTCTCCTCCGGGCTGTAATTAGCTGAGCAAGAGGT
AAGGGTTTAAGGGATGGTTGGTTGGTGGGGTATTAATGTTTAATTACCTGGAGCACCTGCCTGAAATCAC
TTTTTTTCAGGTTGGACCGGTGCCACCATGGACTATAAGGACCACGACGGAGACTACAAGGATCATGATA
TTGATTACAAAGACGATGACGATAAGATGGCCCCAAAGAAGAAGCGGAAGGTCGGTATCCACGGAGTCCC
AGCAGCCGACAAGAAGTACAGCATCGGCCTGGACATCGGCACCAACTCTGTGGGCTGGGCCGTGATCACC
GACGAGTACAAGGTGCCCAGCAAGAAATTCAAGGTGCTGGGCAACACCGACCGGCACAGCATCAAGAAGA
ACCTGATCGGAGCCCTGCTGTTCGACAGCGGCGAAACAGCCGAGGCCACCCGGCTGAAGAGAACCGCCAG
AAGAAGATACACCAGACGGAAGAACCGGATCTGCTATCTGCAAGAGATCTTCAGCAACGAGATGGCCAAG
GTGGACGACAGCTTCTTCCACAGACTGGAAGAGTCCTTCCTGGTGGAAGAGGATAAGAAGCACGAGCGGC
ACCCCATCTTCGGCAACATCGTGGACGAGGTGGCCTACCACGAGAAGTACCCCACCATCTACCACCTGAG
AAAGAAACTGGTGGACAGCACCGACAAGGCCGACCTGCGGCTGATCTATCTGGCCCTGGCCCACATGATC
AAGTTCCGGGGCCACTTCCTGATCGAGGGCGACCTGAACCCCGACAACAGCGACGTGGACAAGCTGTTCA
TCCAGCTGGTGCAGACCTACAACCAGCTGTTCGAGGAAAACCCCATCAACGCCAGCGGCGTGGACGCCAA
GGCCATCCTGTCTGCCAGACTGAGCAAGAGCAGACGGCTGGAAAATCTGATCGCCCAGCTGCCCGGCGAG
AAGAAGAATGGCCTGTTCGGAAACCTGATTGCCCTGAGCCTGGGCCTGACCCCCAACTTCAAGAGCAACT
TCGACCTGGCCGAGGATGCCAAACTGCAGCTGAGCAAGGACACCTACGACGACGACCTGGACAACCTGCT
GGCCCAGATCGGCGACCAGTACGCCGACCTGTTTCTGGCCGCCAAGAACCTGTCCGACGCCATCCTGCTG
AGCGACATCCTGAGAGTGAACACCGAGATCACCAAGGCCCCCCTGAGCGCCTCTATGATCAAGAGATACG
ACGAGCACCACCAGGACCTGACCCTGCTGAAAGCTCTCGTGCGGCAGCAGCTGCCTGAGAAGTACAAAGA
GATTTTCTTCGACCAGAGCAAGAACGGCTACGCCGGCTACATTGACGGCGGAGCCAGCCAGGAAGAGTTC
TACAAGTTCATCAAGCCCATCCTGGAAAAGATGGACGGCACCGAGGAACTGCTCGTGAAGCTGAACAGAG
AGGACCTGCTGCGGAAGCAGCGGACCTTCGACAACGGCAGCATCCCCCACCAGATCCACCTGGGAGAGCT
GCACGCCATTCTGCGGCGGCAGGAAGATTTTTACCCATTCCTGAAGGACAACCGGGAAAAGATCGAGAAG
ATCCTGACCTTCCGCATCCCCTACTACGTGGGCCCTCTGGCCAGGGGAAACAGCAGATTCGCCTGGATGA
CCAGAAAGAGCGAGGAAACCATCACCCCCTGGAACTTCGAGGAAGTGGTGGACAAGGGCGCTTCCGCCCA
GAGCTTCATCGAGCGGATGACCAACTTCGATAAGAACCTGCCCAACGAGAAGGTGCTGCCCAAGCACAGC
CTGCTGTACGAGTACTTCACCGTGTATAACGAGCTGACCAAAGTGAAATACGTGACCGAGGGAATGAGAA
AGCCCGCCTTCCTGAGCGGCGAGCAGAAAAAGGCCATCGTGGACCTGCTGTTCAAGACCAACCGGAAAGT
GACCGTGAAGCAGCTGAAAGAGGACTACTTCAAGAAAATCGAGTGCTTCGACTCCGTGGAAATCTCCGGC
GTGGAAGATCGGTTCAACGCCTCCCTGGGCACATACCACGATCTGCTGAAAATTATCAAGGACAAGGACT
TCCTGGACAATGAGGAAAACGAGGACATTCTGGAAGATATCGTGCTGACCCTGACACTGTTTGAGGACAG
AGAGATGATCGAGGAACGGCTGAAAACCTATGCCCACCTGTTCGACGACAAAGTGATGAAGCAGCTGAAG
CGGCGGAGATACACCGGCTGGGGCAGGCTGAGCCGGAAGCTGATCAACGGCATCCGGGACAAGCAGTCCG
GCAAGACAATCCTGGATTTCCTGAAGTCCGACGGCTTCGCCAACAGAAACTTCATGCAGCTGATCCACGA
CGACAGCCTGACCTTTAAAGAGGACATCCAGAAAGCCCAGGTGTCCGGCCAGGGCGATAGCCTGCACGAG
CACATTGCCAATCTGGCCGGCAGCCCCGCCATTAAGAAGGGCATCCTGCAGACAGTGAAGGTGGTGGACG
AGCTCGTGAAAGTGATGGGCCGGCACAAGCCCGAGAACATCGTGATCGAAATGGCCAGAGAGAACCAGAC
CACCCAGAAGGGACAGAAGAACAGCCGCGAGAGAATGAAGCGGATCGAAGAGGGCATCAAAGAGCTGGGC
AGCCAGATCCTGAAAGAACACCCCGTGGAAAACACCCAGCTGCAGAACGAGAAGCTGTACCTGTACTACC
TGCAGAATGGGCGGGATATGTACGTGGACCAGGAACTGGACATCAACCGGCTGTCCGACTACGATGTGGA
CCATATCGTGCCTCAGAGCTTTCTGAAGGACGACTCCATCGACAACAAGGTGCTGACCAGAAGCGACAAG
AACCGGGGCAAGAGCGACAACGTGCCCTCCGAAGAGGTCGTGAAGAAGATGAAGAACTACTGGCGGCAGC
TGCTGAACGCCAAGCTGATTACCCAGAGAAAGTTCGACAATCTGACCAAGGCCGAGAGAGGCGGCCTGAG
CGAACTGGATAAGGCCGGCTTCATCAAGAGACAGCTGGTGGAAACCCGGCAGATCACAAAGCACGTGGCA
CAGATCCTGGACTCCCGGATGAACACTAAGTACGACGAGAATGACAAGCTGATCCGGGAAGTGAAAGTGA
TCACCCTGAAGTCCAAGCTGGTGTCCGATTTCCGGAAGGATTTCCAGTTTTACAAAGTGCGCGAGATCAA
CAACTACCACCACGCCCACGACGCCTACCTGAACGCCGTCGTGGGAACCGCCCTGATCAAAAAGTACCCT
AAGCTGGAAAGCGAGTTCGTGTACGGCGACTACAAGGTGTACGACGTGCGGAAGATGATCGCCAAGAGCG
AGCAGGAAATCGGCAAGGCTACCGCCAAGTACTTCTTCTACAGCAACATCATGAACTTTTTCAAGACCGA
GATTACCCTGGCCAACGGCGAGATCCGGAAGCGGCCTCTGATCGAGACAAACGGCGAAACCGGGGAGATC
GTGTGGGATAAGGGCCGGGATTTTGCCACCGTGCGGAAAGTGCTGAGCATGCCCCAAGTGAATATCGTGA
AAAAGACCGAGGTGCAGACAGGCGGCTTCAGCAAAGAGTCTATCCTGCCCAAGAGGAACAGCGATAAGCT
GATCGCCAGAAAGAAGGACTGGGACCCTAAGAAGTACGGCGGCTTCGACAGCCCCACCGTGGCCTATTCT
GTGCTGGTGGTGGCCAAAGTGGAAAAGGGCAAGTCCAAGAAACTGAAGAGTGTGAAAGAGCTGCTGGGGA
TCACCATCATGGAAAGAAGCAGCTTCGAGAAGAATCCCATCGACTTTCTGGAAGCCAAGGGCTACAAAGA
AGTGAAAAAGGACCTGATCATCAAGCTGCCTAAGTACTCCCTGTTCGAGCTGGAAAACGGCCGGAAGAGA
ATGCTGGCCTCTGCCGGCGAACTGCAGAAGGGAAACGAACTGGCCCTGCCCTCCAAATATGTGAACTTCC
TGTACCTGGCCAGCCACTATGAGAAGCTGAAGGGCTCCCCCGAGGATAATGAGCAGAAACAGCTGTTTGT
GGAACAGCACAAGCACTACCTGGACGAGATCATCGAGCAGATCAGCGAGTTCTCCAAGAGAGTGATCCTG
GCCGACGCTAATCTGGACAAAGTGCTGTCCGCCTACAACAAGCACCGGGATAAGCCCATCAGAGAGCAGG
CCGAGAATATCATCCACCTGTTTACCCTGACCAATCTGGGAGCCCCTGCCGCCTTCAAGTACTTTGACAC
CACCATCGACCGGAAGAGGTACACCAGCACCAAAGAGGTGCTGGACGCCACCCTGATCCACCAGAGCATC
ACCGGCCTGTACGAGACACGGATCGACCTGTCTCAGCTGGGAGGCGACAAAAGGCCGGCGGCCACGAAAA
AGGCCGGCCAGGCAAAAAAGAAAAAGGAATTCGGCAGTGGAGAGGGCAGAGGAAGTCTGCTAACATGCGG
TGACGTCGAGGAGAATCCTGGCCCAGTGAGCAAGGGCGAGGAGCTGTTCACCGGGGTGGTGCCCATCCTG
GTCGAGCTGGACGGCGACGTAAACGGCCACAAGTTCAGCGTGTCCGGCGAGGGCGAGGGCGATGCCACCT
ACGGCAAGCTGACCCTGAAGTTCATCTGCACCACCGGCAAGCTGCCCGTGCCCTGGCCCACCCTCGTGAC
CACCCTGACCTACGGCGTGCAGTGCTTCAGCCGCTACCCCGACCACATGAAGCAGCACGACTTCTTCAAG
TCCGCCATGCCCGAAGGCTACGTCCAGGAGCGCACCATCTTCTTCAAGGACGACGGCAACTACAAGACCC
GCGCCGAGGTGAAGTTCGAGGGCGACACCCTGGTGAACCGCATCGAGCTGAAGGGCATCGACTTCAAGGA
GGACGGCAACATCCTGGGGCACAAGCTGGAGTACAACTACAACAGCCACAACGTCTATATCATGGCCGAC
AAGCAGAAGAACGGCATCAAGGTGAACTTCAAGATCCGCCACAACATCGAGGACGGCAGCGTGCAGCTCG
CCGACCACTACCAGCAGAACACCCCCATCGGCGACGGCCCCGTGCTGCTGCCCGACAACCACTACCTGAG
CACCCAGTCCGCCCTGAGCAAAGACCCCAACGAGAAGCGCGATCACATGGTCCTGCTGGAGTTCGTGACC
GCCGCCGGGATCACTCTCGGCATGGACGAGCTGTACAAGGAATTCTAACTAGAGCTCGCTGATCAGCCTC
GACTGTGCCTTCTAGTTGCCAGCCATCTGTTGTTTGCCCCTCCCCCGTGCCTTCCTTGACCCTGGAAGGT
GCCACTCCCACTGTCCTTTCCTAATAAAATGAGGAAATTGCATCGCATTGTCTGAGTAGGTGTCATTCTA
TTCTGGGGGGTGGGGTGGGGCAGGACAGCAAGGGGGAGGATTGGGAAGAGAATAGCAGGCATGCTGGGGA
GCGGCCGCAGGAACCCCTAGTGATGGAGTTGGCCACTCCCTCTCTGCGCGCTCGCTCGCTCACTGAGGCC
GGGCGACCAAAGGTCGCCCGACGCCCGGGCTTTGCCCGGGCGGCCTCAGTGAGCGAGCGAGCGCGCAGCT
GCCTGCAGGGGCGCCTGATGCGGTATTTTCTCCTTACGCATCTGTGCGGTATTTCACACCGCATA
[95 nt withheld, positions 5876-5970]
T
[46 nt withheld, positions 5972-6017]
C
[141 nt withheld, positions 6019-6159]
CCTTTGACGTTGGAGTCCACGTTCTTT
[37 nt withheld, positions 6187-6223]
ACTCTATCTCGGGCTATTCTTTTGATTTATAAGGGATTTTGCCGATTTCGGTCTATTGGTTAAAAAATGA
GCTGATTTAACAAAAATTTAACGCGAATTTTAACAAAATATTAACGTTTACAATTTTATGGTGCACTCTC
AGTACAATCTGCTCTGATGCCGCATAGTTAAGCCAGCCCCGACACCCGCCAACACCCGCTGACGCGCCCT
GACGGGCTTGTCTGCTCCCGGCATCCGCTTACAGACAAGCTGTGACCGTCTCCGGGAGCTGCATGTGTCA
GAGGTTTTCACCGTCATCACCGAAACGCGCGAGACGAAAGGGCCTCGTGATACGCCTATTTTTATAGGTT
AATGTCATGATAATAATGGTTTCTTAGACGTCAGGTGGCACTTTTCGGGGAAATGTGCGCGGAACCCCTA
TTTGTTTATTTTTCTAAATACATTCAAATATGTATCCGCTCATGAGACAATAACCCTGATAAATGCTTCA
ATAATATTGAAAAAGGAAGAGTATGAGTATTCAACATTTCCGTGTCGCCCTTATTCCCTTTTTTGCGGCA
TTTTGCCTTCCTGTTTTTGCTCACCCAGAAACGCTGGTGAAAGTAAAAGATGCTGAAGATCAGTTGGGTG
CACGAGTGGGTTACATCGAACTGGATCTCAACAGCGGTAAGATCCTTGAGAGTTTTCGCCCCGAAGAACG
TTTTCCAATGATGAGCACTTTTAAAGTTCTGCTATGTGGCGCGGTATTATCCCGTATTGACGCCGGGCAA
GAGCAACTCGGTCGCCGCATACACTATTCTCAGAATGACTTGGTTGAGTACTCACCAGTCACAGAAAAGC
ATCTTACGGATGGCATGACAGTAAGAGAATTATGCAGTGCTGCCATAACCATGAGTGATAACACTGCGGC
CAACTTACTTCTGACAACGATCGGAGGACCGAAGGAGCTAACCGCTTTTTTGCACAACATGGGGGATCAT
GTAACTCGCCTTGATCGTTGGGAACCGGAGCTGAATGAAGCCATACCAAACGACGAGCGTGACACCACGA
TGCCTGTAGCAATGGCAACAACGTTGCGCAAACTATTAACTGGCGAACTACTTACTCTAGCTTCCCGGCA
ACAATTAATAGACTGGATGGAGGCGGATAAAGTTGCAGGACCACTTCTGCGCTCGGCCCTTCCGGCTGGC
TGGTTTATTGCTGATAAATCTGGAGCCGGTGAGCGTGGAAGCCGCGGTATCATTGCAGCACTGGGGCCAG
ATGGTAAGCCCTCCCGTATCGTAGTTATCTACACGACGGGGAGTCAGGCAACTATGGATGAACGAAATAG
ACAGATCGCTGAGATAGGTGCCTCACTGATTAAGCATTGGTAACTGTCAGACCAAGTTTACTCATATATA
CTTTAGATTGATTTAAAACTTCATTTTTAATTTAAAAGGATCTAGGTGAAGATCCTTTTTGATAATCTCA
TGACCAAAATCCCTTAACGTGAGTTTTCGTTCCACTGAGCGTCAGACCCCGTAGAAAAGATCAAAGGATC
TTCTTGAGATCCTTTTTTTCTGCGCGTAATCTGCTGCTTGCAAACAAAAAAACCACCGCTACCAGCGGTG
GTTTGTTTGCCGGATCAAGAGCTACCAACTCTTTTTCCGAAGGTAACTGGCTTCAGCAGAGCGCAGATAC
CAAATACTGTTCTTCTAGTGTAGCCGTAGTTAGGCCACCACTTCAAGAACTCTGTAGCACCGCCTACATA
CCTCGCTCTGCTAATCCTGTTACCAGTGGCTGCTGCCAGTGGCGATAAGTCGTGTCTTACCGGGTTGGAC
TCAAGACGATAGTTACCGGATAAGGCGCAGCGGTCGGGCTGAACGGGGGGTTCGTGCACACAGCCCAGCT
TGGAGCGAACGACCTACACCGAACTGAGATACCTACAGCGTGAGCTATGAGAAAGCGCCACGCTTCCCGA
AGGGAGAAAGGCGGACAGGTATCCGGTAAGCGGCAGGGTCGGAACAGGAGAGCGCACGAGGGAGCTTCCA
GGGGGAAACGCCTGGTATCTTTATAGTCCTGTCGGGTTTCGCCACCTCTGACTTGAGCGTCGATTTTTGT
GATGCTCGTCAGGGGGGCGGAGCCTATGGAAAAACGCCAGCAACGCGGCCTTTTTACGGTTCCTGGCCTT
TTGCTGGCCTTTTGCTCACATGTGAGGGCCTATTTCCCATGATTCCTTCATATTTGCATATACGATACAA
GGCTGTTAGAGAGATAATTGGAATTAATTTGACTGTAAACACAAAGATATTAGTACAAAATACGTGACGT
AGAAAGTAATAATTTCTTGGGTAGTTTGCAGTTTTAAAATTATGTTTTAAAATGGACTATCATATGCTTA
CCGTAACTTGAAAGTATTTCGATTTCTTGGCTTTATATATCTTGTGGAAAGGACGAAACACCGATATGTC
TGTAATCACACACGTTTTAGAGCTAGAAATAGCAAGTTAAAATAAGGCTAGTCCGTTATCAACTTGAAAA
AGTGGCACCGAGTCGGTGCTTTTTTGTTTTAGAGCTAGAAATAGCAAGTTAAAATAAGGCTAGTCCGTTT
TTAGCGCGTGCGCCAATTCTGCAGACAAATGGCTCTAGAGGTACCCGTTACATAACTTACGGTAAATGGC
CCGCCTGGCTGACCGCCCAACGACCCCCGCCCATTGACGTCAATAGTAACGCCAATAGGGACTTTCCATT
GACGTCAATGGGTGGAGTATTTACGGTAAACTGCCCACTTGGCAGTACATCAAGTGTATCATATGCCAAG
TACGCCCCCTATTGACGTCAATGACGGTAAATGGCCCGCCTGGCATTGTGCCCAGTACATGACCTTATGG
GACTTTCCTACTTGGCAGTACATCTACGTATTAGTCATCGCTATTACCATGGTCGAGGTGAGCCCCACGT
TCTGCTTCACTCTCCCCATCTCCCCCCCCTCCCCACCCCCAATTTTGTATTTATTTATTTTTTAATTATT
TTGTGCAGCGATGGGGGCGGGGGGGGGGGN
Features (pLannotate 1.2.2; 19 found; start..end, strand, type, name):
    133..360     +  intron         hybrid intron: hybrid between chicken β-actin (CBA) and minute virus of mice (MMV) introns (Gray et al., 2011)
    498..2099    +  CDS            Cas9(N): N-terminal portion of Streptococcus pyogenes Cas9 (Zetsche et al., 2015)
   2100..4598    +  CDS            Cas9(C): C-terminal portion of Streptococcus pyogenes Cas9 (Zetsche et al., 2015)
   4599..4646    +  CDS            nucleoplasmin NLS: bipartite nuclear localization signal from nucleoplasmin
   4716..5429    +  CDS            EGFP: EGFP is a basic (constitutively fluorescent) green fluorescent protein published in 1996, derived from Aequorea victoria. It is reported to be a rapidly-maturing weak dimer with moderate acid sensitivity.
   5463..5574    +  polyA_signal   bGH poly(A) signal: bovine growth hormone polyadenylation signal
   5679..5819    +  repeat_region  AAV2 ITR: inverted terminal repeat of adeno-associated virus serotype 2 inverted
   5824..5875    -  misc_feature   bom (fragment): basis of mobility region from pBR322
   5894..6349    +  rep_origin     f1 ori (sequence partly withheld): f1 bacteriophage origin of replication; arrow indicates direction of (+) strand synthesis
   6350..6399    -  misc_feature   bom (fragment): basis of mobility region from pBR322
   6501..6536    -  CDS            rop (fragment): Rop protein, which maintains plasmids at low copy number; rop
   6631..6735    +  promoter       AmpR promoter: bla
   6736..7596    +  CDS            AmpR: β-lactamase; bla; confers resistance to ampicillin, carbenicillin, and related antibiotics
   7767..8355    +  rep_origin     ori: high-copy-number ColE1/pMB1/pBR322/pUC origin of replication
   8417..8657    +  promoter       U6 promoter: RNA polymerase III promoter for human U6 snRNA
   8687..8762    +  misc_RNA       gRNA scaffold: guide RNA scaffold for the Streptococcus pyogenes CRISPR/Cas9 system
   8769..8812    +  misc_RNA       gRNA scaffold (fragment): guide RNA scaffold for the Streptococcus pyogenes CRISPR/Cas9 system
   8859..9144    +  enhancer       CMV enhancer: human cytomegalovirus immediate early enhancer; contains an 18-bp deletion relative to the standard CMV enhancer
   9146..132     +  promoter       chicken β-actin promoter (across the origin): contains a 21-bp deletion relative to the standard chicken β-actin promoter
