[The description below was written by a language model from this plasmid's Addgene catalogue record and pLannotate feature annotations shown in this document.]
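Description:
pX458-MMERVK9C-del-gRNA1 is an all-in-one CRISPR plasmid built on the PX458 backbone for transient expression of a single guide RNA together with Streptococcus pyogenes Cas9 and an EGFP reporter in mammalian cells. It is propagated in E. coli as a high-copy plasmid through a ColE1/pUC-type origin and selected with ampicillin via the β-lactamase gene. An f1 phage origin is also present, along with small fragments of bom and rop sequence. A single AAV2 inverted terminal repeat is annotated downstream of the polyadenylation signal. One ITR on its own does not make a packageable AAV genome.

The plasmid carries two expression units. A human U6 RNA polymerase III promoter drives the guide, a 20-nt spacer directed against a mouse (M. musculus) target, fused to the S. pyogenes gRNA scaffold. A second, partial scaffold fragment is annotated just downstream. The other unit uses a CMV enhancer, chicken β-actin promoter and hybrid intron to express Cas9. The annotation tool splits Cas9 into contiguous N- and C-terminal portions that together form one open reading frame. Cas9 is followed by a nucleoplasmin nuclear localization signal, then EGFP, and the unit ends with a bGH polyadenylation signal. According to the stated purpose, EGFP is linked to Cas9 through a 2A peptide, although this is not separately annotated. This arrangement yields both proteins from one transcript, so transfected, Cas9-expressing cells can be identified or sorted by green fluorescence.

The insert name suggests that this guide is one of a set intended to delete an MMERVK9C endogenous retroviral element in the mouse genome, but the record does not give the exact target locus or any partner guides. The cloning sites are also not recorded, and the sequence is described as a partial NGS result.
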