Addgene plasmid #185004: pX458-MMERVK9C-del-gRNA1
Purpose: expression of gRNA and Cas9 from S. pyogenes with 2A-EGFP
Depositing lab: Denes Hnisz. Depositing organization: Max Planck Institute for Molecular Genetics. Publication: Hijacking of transcriptional condensates by endogenous retroviruses. Asimi V, Sampath Kumar A, Niskanen H, Riemenschneider C, Hetzel S, Naderi J, Fasching N, Popitsch N, Du M, Kretzmer H, Smith ZD, Weigert R, Walther M, Mamde S, Meierhofer D, Wittler L, Buschow R, Timmermann B, Cisse II, Ameres SL, Meissner A, Hnisz D. Nat Genet. 2022 Aug;54(8):1238-1247. doi: 10.1038/s41588-022-01132-w. Epub 2022 Jul 21. PubMed 35864192.
Backbone
  Vector backbone: PX458
  Vector type: CRISPR
Growth in bacteria
  Bacterial resistance: Ampicillin, 100 μg/mL
  Growth temperature: 37°C
  Growth strain: DH5alpha
  Copy number: High Copy
Gene/Insert
  Gene/Insert name: MMERVK9C-del-gRNA1
  gRNA/shRNA sequence: ATATGTCTGTAATCACACAC
  Species: M. musculus (mouse)
  Cloning method: Restriction Enzyme; 5′ cloning site Unknown (unknown if destroyed); 3′ cloning site Unknown (unknown if destroyed)
Terms and licenses: Academic/Nonprofit Terms; Industry Terms: Not Available to Industry
How to cite: pX458-MMERVK9C-del-gRNA1 was a gift from Denes Hnisz (Addgene plasmid # 185004 ; http://n2t.net/addgene:185004 ; RRID:Addgene_185004)
